>Addgene plasmid #187324 | pJT055 AAVS1-BSD-9xTet0-pEF-IGKleader-Cas9site-hIgG1_FC-Myc-PDGFRb-T2A-Citrine-PolyA | addgene full sequence | sequence record 369800 | Addgene NGS Result
CGACCTACACCGAACTGAGATACCTACAGCGTGAGCTATGAGAAAGCGCCACGCTTCCCGAAGGGAGAAA
GGCGGACAGGTATCCGGTAAGCGGCAGGGTCGGAACAGGAGAGCGCACGAGGGAGCTTCCAGGGGGAAAC
GCCTGGTATCTTTATAGTCCTGTCGGGTTTCGCCACCTCTGACTTGAGCGTCGATTTTTGTGATGCTCGT
CAGGGGGGCGGAGCCTATGGAAAAACGCCAGCAACGCGGCCTTTTTACGGTTCCTGGCCTTTTGCTGGCC
TTTTGCTCACATGTTCTTTCCTGCGTTATCCCCTGATTCTGTGGATAACCGTATTACCGCCTTTGAGTGA
GCTGATACCGCTCGCCGCAGCCGAACGACCGAGCGCAGCGAGTCAGTGAGCGAGGAAGCGGAAGAGCGCC
CAATACGCAAACCGCCTCTCCCCGCGCGTTGGCCGATTCATTAATGCAGCTGGCACGACAGGTTTCCCGA
CTGGAAAGCGGGCAGTGAGCGCAACGCAATTAATGTGAGTTAGCTCACTCATTAGGCACCCCAGGCTTTA
CACTTTATGCTTCCGGCTCGTATGTTGTGTGGAATTGTGAGCGGATAACAATTTCACACAGGAAACAGCT
ATGACCATGATTACGCCAAGCTCAGAATTAACCCTCACTAAAGGGACTAGTCCTGCAGGTTTAAACGAAT
TCGCCCTTTGCTTTCTCTGACCAGCATTCTCTCCCCTGGGCCTGTGCCGCTTTCTGTCTGCAGCTTGTGG
CCTGGGTCACCTCTACGGCTGGCCCAGATCCTTCCCTGCCGCCTCCTTCAGGTTCCGTCTTCCTCCACTC
CCTCTTCCCCTTGCTCTCTGCTGTGTTGCTGCCCAAGGATGCTCTTTCCGGAGCACTTCCTTCTCGGCGC
TGCACCACGTGATGTCCTCTGAGCGGATCCTCCCCGTGTCTGGGTCCTCTCCGGGCATCTCTCCTCCCTC
ACCCAACCCCATGCCGTCTTCACTCGCTGGGTTCCCTTTTCCTTCTCCTTCTGGGGCCTGTGCCATCTCT
CGTTTCTTAGGATGGCCTTCTCCGACGGATGTCTCCCTTGCGTCCCGCCTCCCCTTCTTGTAGGCCTGCA
TCATCACCGTTTTTCTGGACAACCCCAAAGTACCCCGTCTCCCTGGCTTTAGCCACCTCTCCATCCTCTT
GCTTTCTTTGCCTGGACACCCCGTTCTCCTGTGGATTCGGGTCACCTCTCACTCCTTTCATTTGGGCAGC
TCCCCTACCCCCCTTACCTCTCTAGTCTGTGCTAGCTCTTCCAGCCCCCTGTCATGGCATCTTCCAGGGG
TCCGAGAGCTCAGCTAGTCTTCTTCCTCCAACCCGGGCCCCTATGTCCACTTCAGGACAGCATGTTTGCT
GCCTCCAGGGATCCTGTGTCCCCGAGCTGGGACCACCTTATATTCCCAGGGCCGGTTAATGTGGCTCTGG
TTCTGGGTACTTTTATCTGTCCCCTCCACCCCACAGTGGGGCAAGCTTCTGACCTCTTCTCTTCCTCCCA
CAGGGCCTCGAGAGATCTGGCAGCGGAGAGGGCAGAGGAAGTCTTCTAACATGCGGTGACGTGGAGGAGA
ATCCCGGCCCTAGGCTCGAGATGGCCAAGCCTTTGTCTCAAGAAGAATCCACCCTCATTGAAAGAGCAAC
GGCTACAATCAACAGCATCCCCATCTCTGAAGACTACAGCGTCGCCAGCGCAGCTCTCTCTAGCGACGGC
CGCATCTTCACTGGTGTCAATGTATATCATTTTACTGGGGGACCTTGTGCAGAACTCGTGGTGCTGGGCA
CTGCTGCTGCTGCGGCAGCTGGCAACCTGACTTGTATCGTCGCGATCGGAAATGAGAACAGGGGCATCTT
GAGCCCCTGCGGACGGTGCCGACAGGTGCTTCTCGATCTGCATCCTGGGATCAAAGCCATAGTGAAGGAC
AGTGATGGACAGCCGACGGCAGTTGGGATTCGTGAATTGCTGCCCTCTGGTTATGTGTGGGAGGGCTAAT
CTAGAGGGCCCGTTTAAACCCGCTGATCAGCCTCGACTGTGCCTTCTAGTTGCCAGCCATCTGTTGTTTG
CCCCTCCCCCGTGCCTTCCTTGACCCTGGAAGGTGCCACTCCCACTGTCCTTTCCTAATAAAATGAGGAA
ATTGCATCGCATTGTCTGAGTAGGTGTCATTCTATTCTGGGGGGTGGGGTGGGGCAGGACAGCAAGGGGG
AGGATTGGGAAGACAATAGCAGGCATGCTGGGGATGCGGTGGGCTCTATGGCTTCTGAGGCGGAAAGAAC
CAGCTGGGGGCTAGCAAAGCCTAGGAACAGCTGCATATAGCACTGCAGTTTACTCCCTATCAGTGATAGA
GAGTCAAAAGGCCATGCCCTCCCTATCAGTGATAGAGAGAGCAGACTCAAGGTGGTCCCTATCAGTGATA
GAGAGATTGAGCAAGAGGGCCTCCCTATCAGTGATAGAGAATAGCACTGCAGTTTACTCCCTATCAGTGA
TAGAGAGTCAAAAGGCCATGCCCTCCCTATCAGTGATAGAGAGAGCAGACTCAAGGTGGTCCCTATCAGT
GATAGAGAGATTGAGCAAGAGGGCCTCCCTATCAGTGATAGAGATTGATCCAGTCAGGGCCTCCCTATCA
GTGATAGAGAAGCTATGTGCAGGTAGGGCTGTACAGTGGGAATGCATGAGCGCACATCGCCCACAGTCCC
CGAGAAGTTGGGGGGAGGGGTCGGCAATTGAACCGGTGCCTAGAGAAGGTGGCGCGGGGTAAACTGGGAA
AGTGATGTCGTGTACTGGCTCCGCCTTTTTCCCGAGGGTGGGGGAGAACCGTATATAAGTGCAGTAGTCG
CCGTGAACGTTCTTTTTCGCAACGGGTTTGCCGCCAGAACACAGGTAAGTGCCGTGTGTGGTTCCCGCGG
GCCTGGCCTCTTTACGGGTTATGGCCCTTGCGTGCCTTGAATTACTTCCACCTGGCTGCAGTACGTGATT
CTTGATCCCGAGCTTCGGGTTGGAAGTGGGTGGGAGAGTTCGAGGCCTTGCGCTTAAGGAGCCCCTTCGC
CTCGTGCTTGAGTTGAGGCCTGGCCTGGGCGCTGGGGCCGCCGCGTGCGAATCTGGTGGCACCTTCGCGC
CTGTCTCGCTGCTTTCGATAAGTCTCTAGCCATTTAAAATTTTTGATGACCTGCTGCGACGCTTTTTTTC
TGGCAAGATAGTCTTGTAAATGCGGGCCAAGATCTGCACACTGGTATTTCGGTTTTTGGGGCCGCGGGCG
GCGACGGGGCCCGTGCGTCCCAGCGCACATGTTCGGCGAGGCGGGGCCTGCGAGCGCGGCCACCGAGAAT
CGGACGGGGGTAGTCTCAAGCTGGCCGGCCTGCTCTGGTGCCTGGCCTCGCGCCGCCGTGTATCGCCCCG
CCCTGGGCGGCAAGGCTGGCCCGGTCGGCACCAGTTGCGTGAGCGGAAAGATGGCCGCTTCCCGGCCCTG
CTGCAGGGAGCTCAAAATGGAGGACGCGGCGCTCGGGAGAGCGGGCGGGTGAGTCACCCACACAAAGGAA
AAGGGCCTTTCCGTCCTCAGCCGTCGCTTCATGTGACTCCACGGAGTACCGGGCGCCGTCCAGGCACCTC
GATTAGTTCTCGAGCTTTTGGAGTACGTCGTCTTTAGGTTGGGGGGAGGGGTTTTATGCGATGGAGTTTC
CCCACACTGAGTGGGTGGAGACTGAAGTTAGGCCAGCTTGGCACTTGATGTAATTCTCCTTGGAATTTGC
CCTTTTTGAGTTTGGATCTTGGTTCATTCTCAAGCCTCAGACAGTGGTTCAAAGTTTTTTTCTTCCATTT
CAGGTGTCGTGAGCTAGCGATTACGCCAAGCTCGAAATTAACCCTCACTAAAGGGAACAAAAGCTGGAGC
TCCCACCGCGGTGGGCCACCATGGAGACAGACACACTCCTGCTATGGGTACTGCTGCTCTGGGTTCCAGG
TTCCACTGGTGACGCTAGCGAGACGGGCGGATCAGGCGGTCGTCTCGGATCCGACAAAACTCACACATGC
CCACCGTGCCCAGCACCTGAACTCCTGGGGGGACCGTCAGTCTTCCTCTTCCCCCCAAAACCCAAGGACA
CCCTCATGATCTCCCGGACCCCTGAGGTCACATGCGTGGTGGTGGACGTGAGCCACGAAGACCCTGAGGT
CAAGTTCAACTGGTACGTGGACGGCGTGGAGGTGCATAATGCCAAGACAAAGCCGCGGGAGGAGCAGTAC
AACAGCACGTACCGTGTGGTCAGCGTCCTCACCGTCCTGCACCAGGACTGGCTGAATGGCAAGGAGTACA
AGTGCAAGGTCTCCAACAAAGCCCTCCCAGCCCCCATCGAGAAAACCATCTCCAAAGCCAAAGGGCAGCC
CCGAGAACCACAGGTCTACACCCTGCCCCCATCCCGGGAGGAGATGACCAAGAACCAGGTCAGCCTGACC
TGCCTGGTCAAAGGCTTCTATCCCAGCGACATCGCCGTGGAGTGGGAGAGCAATGGGCAGCCGGAGAACA
ACTACAAGACCACGCCTCCCGTGCTGGACTCCGACGGCTCCTTCTTCCTCTACAGCAAGCTCACCGTGGA
CAAGAGCAGGTGGCAGCAGGGGAACGTCTTCTCATGCTCCGTGATGCACGAGGCTCTGCACAACCACTAC
ACGCAGAAGAGCCTCTCCCTGTCTCCGGGTAAAGGAGGAGGTGGAAGCGGAGGAGGAGGAAGCGGAGGAG
GAGGTAGCGGAGAACAAAAACTCATCTCAGAAGAGGATCTGAATGCTGTGGGCCAGGACACGCAGGAGGT
CATCGTGGTGCCACACTCCTTGCCCTTTAAGGTGGTGGTGATCTCAGCCATCCTGGCCCTGGTGGTGCTC
ACCATCATCTCCCTTATCATCCTCATCATGCTTTGGCAGAAGAAGCCACGTTGTACAGGCAGTGGAGAGG
GCAGAGGAAGTCTGCTAACATGCGGTGACGTCGAGGAGAATCCTGGCCCACCGGTCGCCACCATGGTGAG
CAAGGGCGAGGAGCTGTTCACCGGGGTGGTGCCCATCCTGGTCGAGCTGGACGGCGACGTAAACGGCCAC
AAGTTCAGCGTGTCCGGCGAGGGCGAGGGCGATGCCACCTACGGCAAGCTGACCCTGAAGTTCATCTGCA
CCACCGGCAAGCTGCCCGTGCCCTGGCCCACCCTCGTGACCACCTTCGGCTACGGCCTGATGTGCTTCGC
CCGCTACCCCGACCACATGAAGCAGCACGACTTCTTCAAGTCCGCCATGCCCGAAGGCTACGTCCAGGAG
CGCACCATCTTCTTCAAGGACGACGGCAACTACAAGACCCGCGCCGAGGTGAAGTTCGAGGGCGACACCC
TGGTGAACCGCATCGAGCTGAAGGGCATCGACTTCAAGGAGGACGGCAACATCCTGGGGCACAAGCTGGA
GTACAACTACAACAGCCACAACGTCTATATCATGGCCGACAAGCAGAAGAACGGCATCAAGGTGAACTTC
AAGATCCGCCACAACATCGAGGACGGCAGCGTGCAGCTCGCCGACCACTACCAGCAGAACACCCCCATCG
GCGACGGCCCCGTGCTGCTGCCCGACAACCACTACCTGAGCTACCAGTCCGCCCTGAGCAAAGACCCCAA
CGAGAAGCGCGATCACATGGTCCTGCTGGAGTTCGTGACCGCCGCCGGGATCACTCTCGGCATGGACGAG
CTGTACAAGCCAAAAAAGAAGAGAAAGGTATAGTTAACTAAACTTGTTTATTGCAGCTTATAATGGTTAC
AAATAAAGCAATAGCATCACAAATTTCACAAATAAAGCATTTTTTTCACTGCATTCTAGTTGTGGTTTGT
CCAAACTCATCAATGTATCTTATCATGTCTGCATATGTAAATTGTAAGCGTCTCGGCCTCTAGAGTCGAG
ATGACATTGATTATTGAACTAGGGACAGGATTGGTGACAGAAAAGCCCCATCCTTAGGCCTCCTCCTTCC
TAGTCTCCTGATATTGGGTCTAACCCCCACCTCCTGTTAGGCAGATTCCTTATCTGGTGACACACCCCCA
TTTCCTGGAGCCATCTCTCTCCTTGCCAGAACCTCTAAGGTTTGCTTACGATGGAGCCAGAGAGGATCCT
GGGAGGGAGAGCTTGGCAGGGGGTGGGAGGGAAGGGGGGGATGCGTGACCTGCCCGGTTCTCAGTGGCCA
CCCTGCGCTACCCTCTCCCAGAACCTGAGCTGCTCTGACGCGGCTGTCTGGTGCGTTTCACTGATCCTGG
TGCTGCAGCTTCCTTACACTTCCCAAGAGGAGAAGCAGTTTGGAAAAACAAAATCAGAATAAGTTGGTCC
TGAGTTCTAACTTTGGCTCTTCACCTTTCTAGTCCCCAATTTATATTGTTCCTCCGTGCGTCAGTTTTAC
CTGTGAGATAAGGCCAGTAGCCAGCCCCGTCCTGGCAGGGCTGTGGTGAGGAGGGGGGTGTCCGTGTGGA
AAACTCCCTTTGTGAGAATGGTGCGTCCTAGGTGTTCACCAGGTCGTGGCCGCCTCTACTCCCTTTCTCT
TTCTCCATCCTTCTTTCCTTAAAGAGTCCCCAGTGCTATCTGGGACATATTCCTCCGCCCAGAGCAGGGT
CCCGCTTCCCTAAGGCCCTGCTCTGGGCTTCTGGGTTTGAGTCCTTGGCAAGCCCAGGAGAGGCGCTCAG
GCTTCCCTGTCCCCCTTCCTCGTCCACCATCTCATGCCCCTGGCTCTCCTGCCCCTTCCCTACAGGGGTT
CCTGGCTCTGCTCTTCGCCTTCTTGACGAGTTCTTCTGAATTATTAACGCTTACAATTTCCTGATGCGGT
ATTTTCTCCTTACGCATCTGTGCGGTATTTCACACCGCATCAGGTGGCACTTTTCGGGGAAATGTGCGCG
GAACCCCTATTTGTTTATTTTTCTAAATACATTCAAATATGTATCCGCTCATGAGATTATCAAAAAGGAT
CTTCACCTAGATCCTTTTAAATTAAAAATGAAGTTTTAAATCAATCTAAAGTATATATGAGTAAACTTGG
TCTGACAGTTACCAATGCTTAATCAGTGAGGCACCTATCTCAGCGATCTGTCTATTTCGTTCATCCATAG
TTGCCTGACTCCCCGTCGTGTAGATAACTACGATACGGGAGGGCTTACCATCTGGCCCCAGTGCTGCAAT
GATACCGCGAGACCCACGCTCACCGGCTCCAGATTTATCAGCAATAAACCAGCCAGCCGGAAGGGCCGAG
CGCAGAAGTGGTCCTGCAACTTTATCCGCCTCCATCCAGTCTATTAATTGTTGCCGGGAAGCTAGAGTAA
GTAGTTCGCCAGTTAATAGTTTGCGCAACGTTGTTGCCATTGCTACAGGCATCGTGGTGTCACGCTCGTC
GTTTGGTATGGCTTCATTCAGCTCCGGTTCCCAACGATCAAGGCGAGTTACATGATCCCCCATGTTGTGC
AAAAAAGCGGTTAGCTCCTTCGGTCCTCCGATCGTTGTCAGAAGTAAGTTGGCCGCAGTGTTATCACTCA
TGGTTATGGCAGCACTGCATAATTCTCTTACTGTCATGCCATCCGTAAGATGCTTTTCTGTGACTGGTGA
ATACTCAACCAAGTCATTCTGAGAATAGTGTATGCGGCGACCGAGTTGCTCTTGCCCGGCGTCAATACGG
GATAATACCGCGCCACATAGCAGAACTTTAAAAGTGCTCATCATTGGAAAACGTTCTTCGGGGCGAAAAC
TCTCAAGGATCTTACCGCTGTTGAGATCCAGTTCGATGTAACCCACTCGTGCACCCAACTGATCTTCAGC
ATCTTTTACTTTCACCAGCGTTTCTGGGTGAGCAAAAACAGGAAGGCAAAATGCCGCAAAAAAGGGAATA
AGGGCGACACGGAAATGTTGAATACTCATACTCTTCCTTTTTCAATATTATTGAAGCATTTATCAGGGTT
ATTGTCTCATGACCAAAATCCCTTAACGTGAGTTTTCGTTCCACTGAGCGTCAGACCCCGTAGAAAAGAT
CAAAGGATCTTCTTGAGATCCTTTTTTTCTGCGCGTAATCTGCTGCTTGCAAACAAAAAAACCACCGCTA
CCAGCGGTGGTTTGTTTGCCGGATCAAGAGCTACCAACTCTTTTTCCGAAGGTAACTGGCTTCAGCAGAG
CGCAGATACCAAATACTGTTCTTCTAGTGTAGCCGTAGTTAGGCCACCACTTCAAGAACTCTGTAGCACC
GCCTACATACCTCGCTCTGCTAATCCTGTTACCAGTGGCTGCTGCCAGTGGCGATAAGTCGTGTCTTACC
GGGTTGGACTCAAGACGATAGTTACCGGATAAGGCGCAGCGGTCGGGCTGAACGGGGGGTTCGTGCACAC
AGCCCAGCTTGGAGCGAA
Features (pLannotate 1.2.2; 35 found; start..end, strand, type, name):
    416..508     +  CDS            lacI (fragment): lac repressor; lacI; The lac repressor binds to the lac operator to inhibit transcription in E. coli. This inhibition can be relieved by adding lactose or isopropyl-β-D-thiogalactopyranoside (IPTG).
    521..542     +  protein_bind   CAP binding site: CAP binding activates transcription in the presence of cAMP. E. coli catabolite activator protein
    557..587     +  promoter       lac promoter: promoter for the E. coli lac operon
    595..611     +  protein_bind   lac operator: The lac repressor binds to the lac operator to inhibit transcription in E. coli. This inhibition can be relieved by adding lactose or isopropyl-β-D-thiogalactopyranoside (IPTG). lac repressor encoded by lacI
    656..674     +  promoter       T3 promoter: promoter for bacteriophage T3 RNA polymerase
    709..1512    +  misc_feature   HA-L: left homology arm from the adeno-associated virus integration site (AAVS1) within intron 1 of the human PPP1R12C gene
   1519..1544    +  misc_feature   SA: splice acceptor site
   1631..2029    +  CDS            BSD: blasticidin S deaminase; Aspergillus terreus BSD; confers resistance to blasticidin
   2067..2291    +  polyA_signal   bGH poly(A) signal: bovine growth hormone polyadenylation signal
   2295..2316    +  promoter       SV40 promoter (fragment): SV40 enhancer and early promoter
   2357..2382    +  promoter       tight TRE promoter (fragment): Tet-responsive promoter PTight, consisting of seven tet operator sequences followed by the minimal CMV promoter
   2399..2418    +  promoter       tight TRE promoter (fragment): Tet-responsive promoter PTight, consisting of seven tet operator sequences followed by the minimal CMV promoter
   2436..2454    +  protein_bind   tet operator: tetO; bacterial operator O2 for the tetR and tetA genes tetracycline repressor TetR
   2471..2491    +  promoter       tight TRE promoter (fragment): Tet-responsive promoter PTight, consisting of seven tet operator sequences followed by the minimal CMV promoter
   2501..2526    +  promoter       tight TRE promoter (fragment): Tet-responsive promoter PTight, consisting of seven tet operator sequences followed by the minimal CMV promoter
   2543..2562    +  promoter       tight TRE promoter (fragment): Tet-responsive promoter PTight, consisting of seven tet operator sequences followed by the minimal CMV promoter
   2580..2598    +  protein_bind   tet operator: tetO; bacterial operator O2 for the tetR and tetA genes tetracycline repressor TetR
   2616..2638    +  promoter       PLtetO-1 promoter (fragment): modified phage lambda PL promoter with tet operator sites (Lutz and Bujard, 1997)
   2651..2671    +  promoter       tight TRE promoter (fragment): Tet-responsive promoter PTight, consisting of seven tet operator sequences followed by the minimal CMV promoter
   2708..2914    +  promoter       EF-1α core promoter: core promoter for human elongation factor EF-1α
   2915..3853    +  intron         EF-1α intron A: intron upstream of the start codon of human EF-1α
   3886..3904    +  promoter       T3 promoter: promoter for bacteriophage T3 RNA polymerase
   3941..4003    +  sig_peptide    Igκ leader: leader sequence from mouse immunoglobulin κ light chain
   4043..4723    +  CDS            IGHG1 (fragment): IGHG1_HUMAN - Experimental evidence at protein level: Swiss-Prot protein existence level 1. Constant region of immunoglobulin heavy chains. Immunoglobulins, also known as antibodies, are membrane-bound or secreted glycoproteins produced by B lymphocytes. In the recognition phase of humoral immunity, the membrane-bound immunoglobulins serve as receptors which, upon binding of a specific antigen, trigger the clonal expansion and differentiation of B lymphocytes into immunoglobulins- secreting plasma cells. Secreted immunoglobulins mediate the effector phase of humoral immunity, which results in
   4805..4951    +  CDS            PDGFRβ TM domain: transmembrane domain from platelet derived growth factor receptor beta
   5033..5749    +  CDS            Citrine: Citrine is a basic (constitutively fluorescent) yellow fluorescent protein published in 2001, derived from Aequorea victoria. It has moderate acid sensitivity.
   5750..5770    +  CDS            SV40 NLS: nuclear localization signal of SV40 (simian virus 40) large T antigen
   5781..5902    +  polyA_signal   SV40 poly(A) signal: SV40 polyadenylation signal
   5968..6804    +  misc_feature   HA-R: right homology arm from the adeno-associated virus integration site (AAVS1) within intron 1 of the human PPP1R12C gene
   6805..6829    +  CDS            NeoR/KanR (fragment): aminoglycoside phosphotransferase confers resistance to neomycin, kanamycin, and G418 (Geneticin®)
   6850..6900    -  misc_feature   bom (fragment): basis of mobility region from pBR322
   6927..6986    +  promoter       AmpR promoter (fragment): bla
   7079..7939    -  CDS            AmpR: β-lactamase; bla; confers resistance to ampicillin, carbenicillin, and related antibiotics
   7940..7992    -  promoter       AmpR promoter (fragment): bla
   8063..233     +  rep_origin     ori (across the origin): high-copy-number ColE1/pMB1/pBR322/pUC origin of replication
