[The description below was written by a language model from this plasmid's Addgene catalogue record and pLannotate feature annotations shown in this document.]
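Description:
pJT055 is a high-copy bacterial plasmid, built on the pJT039 backbone, that serves as a homology-directed repair donor for placing a synthetic reporter into the human AAVS1 safe-harbor locus (intron 1 of PPP1R12C). It is propagated in E. coli through a ColE1/pUC-type origin and selected with ampicillin via the β-lactamase gene. The backbone also carries lac regulatory remnants and other small fragments that have no evident role in the design. The vector type lists CRISPR and TALEN, which fits use alongside a nuclease that cuts AAVS1, but the record does not specify which nuclease.

The payload sits between left and right AAVS1 homology arms of roughly 800 bp each. Directly after the left arm, a splice acceptor precedes a promoterless blasticidin S deaminase gene with a bGH poly(A) signal. Blasticidin resistance should therefore depend on correct integration and splicing from the endogenous PPP1R12C transcript.

Downstream lies an array of tet operators, nine according to the construct name, placed upstream of the EF-1α core promoter and its intron A. These sites allow TetR/rTetR fusion proteins to be recruited next to a constitutively active promoter. The promoter drives a single open reading frame that encodes an Igκ leader, a Cas9 target site named in the construct title, a human IgG1 Fc fragment, a Myc tag and the PDGFRβ transmembrane domain, which together display Fc on the cell surface. A T2A peptide then links this to Citrine, annotated with an SV40 NLS, and the unit ends in an SV40 poly(A) signal.

Reporter state can thus be read by fluorescence or captured through the surface marker. This suits the associated work on high-throughput measurement of transcriptional effector domains.
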