Addgene plasmid #187324: pJT055 AAVS1-BSD-9xTet0-pEF-IGKleader-Cas9site-hIgG1_FC-Myc-PDGFRb-T2A-Citrine-PolyA
Purpose: Donor to install a dual surface marker - fluorescence reporter into the AAVS1 safe harbor using HDR
Depositing lab: Michael Bassik & Lacra Bintu. Depositing organization: Stanford University. Publication: Development of compact transcriptional effectors using high-throughput measurements in diverse contexts. Tycko J, Van MV, Aradhana, DelRosso N, Ye H, Yao D, Valbuena R, Vaughan-Jackson A, Xu X, Ludwig C, Spees K, Liu K, Gu M, Khare V, Mukund AX, Suzuki PH, Arana S, Zhang C, Du PP, Ornstein TS, Hess GT, Kamber RA, Qi LS, Khalil AS, Bintu L, Bassik MC. Nat Biotechnol. 2024 Nov 1. doi: 10.1038/s41587-024-02442-6. PubMed 39487265.
Backbone
  Vector backbone: pJT039
  Vector type: Mammalian Expression, CRISPR, TALEN
  Selectable markers: Blasticidin ; Citrine
Growth in bacteria
  Bacterial resistance: Ampicillin, 100 μg/mL
  Growth temperature: 37°C
  Growth strain: NEB Stable
  Copy number: High Copy
Gene/Insert
  Gene/Insert name: BSD-9xTet0-pEF-IGKleader-Cas9site-hIgG1_FC-Myc-PDGFRb-T2A-Citrine-PolyA
  Species: Synthetic
  Promoter: pEF1a
  Cloning method: Restriction Enzyme; 5′ cloning site unknown (unknown if destroyed)
Terms and licenses: Academic/Nonprofit Terms; Industry Terms: Not Available to Industry
Depositor comments: Please visit https://www.biorxiv.org/content/10.1101/2023.05.12.540558v1 for bioRxiv preprint.
How to cite: pJT055 AAVS1-BSD-9xTet0-pEF-IGKleader-Cas9site-hIgG1_FC-Myc-PDGFRb-T2A-Citrine-PolyA was a gift from Michael Bassik & Lacra Bintu (Addgene plasmid # 187324 ; http://n2t.net/addgene:187324 ; RRID:Addgene_187324)
